Addgene plasmid #234929: pVE-GhCLA
Purpose: This all-in-one vector is used to specifically knock out the GhCLA gene via virus-induced genome editing (VIGE).
Depositing lab: Guoli Song. Depositing organization: Institute of Cotton Research (ICR), CAAS. Publication: An all-in-one plant virus-based vector toolkit for streamlined gene silencing, overexpression, and genome editing. Hao Y, Yuan Z, Li Y, Zuo D, Cheng H, Wang Q, Zhang Y, Lv L, Liu J, Song G. Plant Commun. 2025 May 19:101379. doi: 10.1016/j.xplc.2025.101379. PubMed 40394900.
Backbone
  Vector backbone: pJRT.Agro.CLCrVA.008
  Backbone manufacturer: Tuttle et al Plant Methods. 2012 Aug 1;8(1):27. doi: 10.1186/1746-4811-8-27.
  Vector type: Plant Expression
Growth in bacteria
  Bacterial resistance: Kanamycin, 50 μg/mL
  Growth temperature: 37°C
  Growth strain: DH5alpha
  Copy number: High Copy
Gene/Insert
  Gene/Insert name: GhCLA sgRNA
  gRNA/shRNA sequence: Unknown
  Species: G. hirsutum (cotton)
  Cloning method: Other
Terms and licenses: Academic/Nonprofit Terms; Industry Terms: Not Available to Industry
How to cite: pVE-GhCLA was a gift from Guoli Song (Addgene plasmid # 234929 ; http://n2t.net/addgene:234929 ; RRID:Addgene_234929)
