[The description below was written by a language model from this plasmid's Addgene catalogue record and pLannotate feature annotations shown in this document.]
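Description:
pVE-GhCLA is an Agrobacterium binary plasmid (about 13.4 kb) for plant expression, built on pJRT.Agro.CLCrVA.008, a cotton leaf crumple virus (CLCrV) vector backbone. It is described as an all-in-one vector for virus-induced genome editing (VIGE) aimed at knocking out the GhCLA gene of upland cotton (Gossypium hirsutum). The plasmid is maintained in E. coli through a high-copy ColE1/pUC-type origin with the pBR322 bom region. In Agrobacterium it relies on the pVS1 replicon (oriV, RepA and the StaA stability protein). Selection is by kanamycin through an aphA-3 aminoglycoside phosphotransferase gene.

Between the nopaline-type left and right T-DNA border repeats, the annotation finds the components of a bipartite begomovirus, identified by homology to related geminiviruses. One block carries nuclear shuttle protein and movement protein reading frames, the DNA-B functions that move viral DNA out of the nucleus and from cell to cell. Another carries Rep and the replication enhancer REn, the DNA-A functions that drive rolling-circle replication. Having both sets on a single T-DNA fits the "all-in-one" label.

Only short coat protein fragments are detected, and a Streptococcus pyogenes Cas9 guide RNA scaffold lies next to one of them. This suggests that the sgRNA cassette sits in the coat protein region of the A component, so the replicating, spreading virus would deliver the guide systemically. The record lists the spacer sequence as unknown and annotates no dedicated sgRNA promoter. No Cas9 gene is annotated either, so the nuclease presumably must be supplied separately, for example by a Cas9-expressing plant. Remnants of a pUC cloning site, lacZα and lac regulatory elements, and a short 35S promoter fragment are also present.
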