Features (pLannotate 1.2.2; 25 found; start..end, strand, type, name):
    982..1749    +  CDS            NSP_ABMVW: Experimental evidence at protein level: Swiss-Prot protein existence level 1. Binds to the genomic viral ssDNA, shuttles it into and out of the cell nucleus. Begomoviruses use 2 proteins to transport their DNA from cell to cell. The nuclear shuttle protein (NSP) shuttles it between nucleus and cytoplasm and the movement protein (MP) probably transports the DNA-NSP complex to the cell periphery and facilitates movement across the cell wall. From Abutilon mosaic virus (isolate West India) (AbMV).
   1792..2670    -  CDS            MVP_ABMVW: Experimental evidence at protein level: Swiss-Prot protein existence level 1. Transports viral genome to neighboring plant cells directly through plasmosdesmata, without any budding. The movement protein allows efficient cell to cell propagation, by bypassing the host cell wall barrier. Begomovirus genome is shuttled out of nucleus by Nuclear shuttle protein (NSP) and the movement protein transports the DNA-NSP complex to cell plasmodesmata and facilitates further movement across the cell wall. From Abutilon mosaic virus (isolate West India) (AbMV).
   3333..3395    -  CDS            REP_SLCV (fragment): Protein inferred from homology: Swiss-Prot protein existence level 3. Essential for the replication of viral ssDNA. The closed circular ssDNA genome is first converted to a superhelical dsDNA. Rep binds a specific region at the genome origin of replication. It introduces an endonucleolytic nick within the conserved sequence 5'- TAATATTAC-3' in the intergenic region of the genome present in all geminiviruses, thereby initiating the rolling circle replication (RCR). Following cleavage, binds covalently to the 5'-phosphate of DNA as a tyrosyl ester. The cleavage gives rise to a free 3'-OH that se
   4230..4305    +  misc_RNA       gRNA scaffold: guide RNA scaffold for the Streptococcus pyogenes CRISPR/Cas9 system
   4293..4394    +  CDS            CAPSD_ABMVW (fragment): Experimental evidence at protein level: Swiss-Prot protein existence level 1. Encapsidates the viral DNA into characteristic twinned ('geminate') particles. Binds the genomic viral ssDNA and shuttles it into and out of the cell nucleus. The CP of bipartite geminiviruses is not required for cell-to-cell or systemic movement. From Abutilon mosaic virus (isolate West India) (AbMV).
   4397..4792    -  CDS            REN_TGMVY: Experimental evidence at protein level: Swiss-Prot protein existence level 1. Increases viral DNA accumulation. Enhances infectivity and symptom expression (By similarity). From Tomato golden mosaic virus (strain Yellow vein) (TGMV).
   4870..5919    -  CDS            REP_BGYMJ: Experimental evidence at protein level: Swiss-Prot protein existence level 1. Essential for the replication of viral ssDNA. The closed circular ssDNA genome is first converted to a superhelical dsDNA. Rep binds a specific region at the genome origin of replication. It introduces an endonucleolytic nick within the conserved sequence 5'- TAATATTAC-3' in the intergenic region of the genome present in all geminiviruses, thereby initiating the rolling circle replication (RCR). Following cleavage, binds covalently to the 5'-phosphate of DNA as a tyrosyl ester. The cleavage gives rise to a free 3'-OH
   6272..6376    +  CDS            CAPSD_ABMVW (fragment): Experimental evidence at protein level: Swiss-Prot protein existence level 1. Encapsidates the viral DNA into characteristic twinned ('geminate') particles. Binds the genomic viral ssDNA and shuttles it into and out of the cell nucleus. The CP of bipartite geminiviruses is not required for cell-to-cell or systemic movement. From Abutilon mosaic virus (isolate West India) (AbMV).
   6395..6440    +  misc_feature   MCS (fragment): pUC18/19 multiple cloning site
   6443..6597    +  CDS            lacZα (fragment): LacZα fragment of β-galactosidase; lacZ fragment
   6663..6687    +  misc_feature   RB T-DNA repeat: right border repeat from nopaline C58 T-DNA
   7027..7428    +  CDS            Y4CG_SINFN (fragment): Protein inferred from homology: Swiss-Prot protein existence level 3. From Sinorhizobium fredii (strain NBRC 101917 / NGR234).
   7988..8617    +  CDS            pVS1 StaA: stability protein from the Pseudomonas plasmid pVS1 (Heeb et al., 2000)
   9046..10119   +  CDS            pVS1 RepA: replication protein from the Pseudomonas plasmid pVS1 (Heeb et al., 2000)
  10185..10379   +  rep_origin     pVS1 oriV: origin of replication for the Pseudomonas plasmid pVS1 (Heeb et al., 2000)
  10582..10621   +  CDS            rop (fragment): Rop protein, which maintains plasmids at low copy number; rop
  10723..10863   +  misc_feature   bom: basis of mobility region from pBR322
  11049..11637   -  rep_origin     ori: high-copy-number ColE1/pMB1/pBR322/pUC origin of replication
  11724..12518   -  CDS            KanR: aminoglycoside phosphotransferase; aphA-3; confers resistance to kanamycin
  12943..12967   +  misc_feature   LB T-DNA repeat: left border repeat from nopaline C58 T-DNA
  13045..13118   -  promoter       CaMV 35S promoter (enhanced) (fragment): cauliflower mosaic virus 35S promoter with a duplicated enhancer region
  13134..13222   +  CDS            lacI (fragment): lac repressor; lacI; The lac repressor binds to the lac operator to inhibit transcription in E. coli. This inhibition can be relieved by adding lactose or isopropyl-β-D-thiogalactopyranoside (IPTG).
  13235..13256   +  protein_bind   CAP binding site: CAP binding activates transcription in the presence of cAMP. E. coli catabolite activator protein
  13271..13301   +  promoter       lac promoter: promoter for the E. coli lac operon
  13305..13327   +  protein_bind   lac operator (fragment): The lac repressor binds to the lac operator to inhibit transcription in E. coli. This inhibition can be relieved by adding lactose or isopropyl-β-D-thiogalactopyranoside (IPTG). lac repressor encoded by lacI
>Addgene plasmid #234929 | pVE-GhCLA | addgene full sequence | sequence record 477591 | Addgene NGS Result
AATTCGAGCTCATTCGAGCTCCAGAACGATCTCAGTTAGGTCATGGGAAAGCTGATATTCATCCCTCTGA
GACTCTATATAATTAAATGCGTTTGGGGGATTAGCTAATTGAGAATCCATATAGAGAAATATGGCCGCGC
AGCGACGCCGGTTGAAGAATATGAACAAGGAATAAGATGAACAAGGAAGAAGATGAACAAGCAATAATTT
AATTAATTATTGTTAATAAGCATAAATTATGAAAATAATTTTGATGGTAATGAAAGTATTATAAATAATA
TTTAGGAGAAAATATTGTTAAGGAAATATCTGGTTATGTTTATTTGTTAAGGTATATGGGTTTTTATAGA
AACCCAGGAGCAGCTATGGTAAGAAACCCAGGACTCAAAAAATGCCTCTCAACTTCTCTCATATGTTGCG
GAGTCTGGAGTCCCATTTATACCATAGAAAGCATTGGGGGTATAGCATGGTAATTTCACATCGGACTCCA
TACCGCGGCCATCTATATAATATTACTGATGGCCGCGCGAAGTCCCGGTATGCCTTTTCAGCCGTTGGAT
CTGGAGCCGTACCTTTTTCGCGTTCCCATTTTGCCCCTGGAGTCCCGAGCTATTTACGACCCCCTGCCAC
CGAGTCCCCTTCGTGGAGCGCTCTTCGTCCAACACGTGTCCCAACTTTTGCGCATTTTTGACTACCTGTC
GCGCACTTGAATTAAAGTTGCCCTTTTATTTTCTTCCAATTATTTTGCGGCTGAGTAGTCTAGATAATTG
TGACAACTTAGTGAGCAAGTTGTAGGAGGACCCTATCCGTCTGGGAAAATAATTGGGTTTTCACGTGTAC
CAATGGGAAATAATATGTATAGCCTATTTAATTTAGAAAATTAAATAGTTTTAGTAATTCCTATATAATA
GCGTTTACTAGTCTGGGTAAAATTCGTATAGGAAAAAATATTTATTATTTTTTAAATTTAACCTATTGAA
AATGTACAGTTTAAAGAGTAGACGTGGATCGAATTACATTCAAGCACGTGGAAACTCACGGACCCCATTA
TTCAAACGACATTCCACTGGTAAGCGTTATGGAGGAAGACGACTACAGCCACTGAATGTGAAAAGAGAAG
ATGAACCCAGAATGTCGACCCAACGCATCCACGAGAATCAATATGGGTCGGAATTTACAATGGCCCACAA
CACAGCCATTTCGACCTATATCTCCTATCCTAATCTGGGCAAGACTGAACCCAATCGAACCAGGTCGTAC
ATCAAGCTGAAACGATTGCGTTTCAAGGGCACGGTGAAGATCGAACGAGTTCCTACTGACGTGGCTATGG
ATGGTTCGATTCCCAACACGGAAGGGGTGTTCTCATTGGTCATAGTCGTTGACCGAAAACCTCATTTGAC
TGCATCTGGATGCCTACATACGTTTGACGAACTATTTGGTGCGATAATCCACAGCCATGGAACCCTGTCT
ATAGTTCCCGCGTTGAAGGATCGTTACTACATACGGCATGTAATTAAACGGGTACTGTCCGTCGAGAAAG
ATAACGTCATGGTGGATATTGAAGGATCCACTGCTCTGTCTAATAGGCGTTTTAATTGTTGGGCCAGTTT
TAAAGATCTTGATTTGGATTCATGTAAGGGTGTTTATGACAACATAAACAAGAATGCCCTGTTAGTTTAT
TACTCATGGGTATCGGATACTGTGTCTAAAGCATCCACTTATGTATCGTATGACCTTGATTATATTGGAT
AATCAATAATAACAGGAAAATTTGAATAAGAAAAAATATTATTTAAATATTTTTGGTTGAGGACCATTAC
AACTACTCTTGATACATTCTTGGACCGTTGTCCTAACCAGTTCGTTTAATTGGGCCATAGACATGGTAAT
GTTGGACTCAGCCCTATGGGCCCCTACTATTGATGCCGAGTCACCTGGATCCAGTACAGTGGACCCTAAC
CTGTGCAGCTCTCTGTAAGGTGTCTGTTCGTTATTGGACTGTGAGTCCGCATCTTCGTTAACGGGCCCTA
TGGTACTCCTGGTCGCCCACGACTCCCCTGGCCTTATTTCTATTGGGCCTGGAAGCCCAAATCTGTTCAT
GGATGCGGACCTAATTAGTTTCCTTTCCCATTTACCATAGTCTACATGTGAGAAATCAACGTCTTTAGCG
GAGAACTGTTTGGAAAGGATCTTTACCGTTGGCGCCTTGAACGGAATATCGACGGAATGTTTGGCGGTCG
ATAATTTCAGCTTCCCTTTGAATTTTGCGAAGTGGGTACGCTGTTGAACATTCGTATCAGAAACTCTGTA
ATAGAGTTTCCAAGGGATTGGGTCTTTGAGAGAGAAGAAGGAAGCTGAAAAATAGTGGAGATCTATGTTA
CACCTGATCGGAAAAGTCCACGACGATTGTAATGATTCATTATCAGTCATCCTCTTGTCGTGAATCTCCA
CTATCACTGTACCAGTCGCGTTAATTGGCACCTGCTGCCTGTACTCGATAACGCAATGATCGATCTTCAT
GCAACTGCGACTGAGTCTCGCCGTTAATTGTGCCGCCGTTGACGGAAACTGCAGAACGATCTCAGTTAGG
TCATGGGAAAGCTGATATTCATCCCTCTGAGACTCTATATAATTAAATGCGTTTGGGGGATTAGCTAATT
GAGAATCCATATAGAGAAATATGGCCGCGCAGCGACGCCGGTTGAAGAATATGAACAAGGAATAAGATGA
ACAAGGAAGAAGATGAACAAGCAATAATTTAATTAATTATTGTTAATAAGCATAAATTATGAAAATAATT
TTGATGGTAATGAAAGTATTATAAATAATATTTAGGAGAAAATATTGTTAAGGAAATATCTGGTTATGTT
TATTTGTTAAGGTATATGGGTTTTTATAGAAACCCAGGAGCAGCTATGGTAAGAAACCCAGGACTCAAAA
AATGCCTCTCAACTTCTCTCATATGTTGCGGAGTCTGGAGTCCCATTTATACCATAGAAAGCATTGGGGG
TATAGCATGGTAATTTCACATCGGACTCCATACCGCGGCCATCTATATAATATTACTGATGGCCGCGCGA
AGTCCCGGTATGCCTTTTCAGCCGTTGGATCTGGAGCCGTACCTTTTTCGCGTTCCCATTTTGCCCCTGG
AGTCCCGAGCTATTTACGACCCCCTGCCACCGAGTCCCCTTCGTGGAGCGCTCTTCGTCCAACACGTGTC
CCAACTTTTGCGCATTTTTGACTACCTGTCGCGCACTTGAATTAAAGTTGCCCTTTTATTTTCTTCCAAT
TATTTTGCGGCTGAGTAGTCTAGTGGATCCCCCGGAGCTCCACTTGGGATAGGTTAAGAAAATATGTCTG
GCTTGTAAACGAAAAGAATCGGGGTTTCTAGGCATTTTTTAAATAGTGACCCAGGACTCAAAAACTAGCT
CTCAACTTCTCTCATATGTTGTGGAGTCTGGAGTCCTTTATATATGTTTACGCTATAGAAGGCATTTGGG
GACTCTCCCGGGCCCACCATAGGACTCCATACCGCGGCCATCTATATAATATTACTGATGGCCGCGCGGA
TTTTGGAGCCCCCTTTTGTCGTTAGCGCGACCTTTAATTCAAATTAAAGGTTGCTTTTTTCTATCGTCCG
ATCATTTTGCGCCTGACTAGCCTAGATATTAGCAACAACTTCGCGGCTAAGTTGTTGACCGTCAAGTATA
AATTAATGGGCTTATGGCCTAATGGGTATAGAGCAAAATGGCATGCCTGCAGACTAGTGTTGAACAACGG
AAACTCGACTTGCCTTCCGCACAATACATCATTTCTTCTTAGCTTTTTTTCTTCTTCTTCGTTCATACAG
TTTTTTTTTGTTTATCAGCTTACATTTTCTTGAACCGTAGCTTTCGTTTTCTTCTTTTTAACTTTCCATT
CGGAGTTTTTGTATCTTGTTTCATAGTTTGTCCCAGGATTAGAATGATTAGGCATCGAACCTTCAAGAAT
TTGATTGAATAAAACATCTTCATTCTTAAGATATGAAGATAATCTTCAAAAGGCCCCTGGGAATCTGAAA
GAAGAGAAGCAGGCCCATTTATATGGGAAAGAACAATAGTATTTCTTATATAGGCCCATTTAAGTTGAAA
ACAATCTTCAAAAGTCCCACATCGCTTAGATAAGAAAACGAAGCTGAGTTTATATACAGCTAGAGTCGAA
GTAGTGATTGGTGATGGTGCTATGACTGCGTTTTAGAGCTAGAAATAGCAAGTTAAAATAAGGCTAGTCC
GTTATCAACTTGAAAAAGTGGCACCGAGTCGGTGCTTTTTTTTTATTCGCTAGCGTTAACTGGCCATAAT
CCTGTGTATGCAACGTTGAAAATTCGGATCTATTTTTACGATTCGATCATGAATTAATAAAATTTAAATT
TTATTGAATGATTTTCTAGTACATAACTGACATACGACTTATCAGTTGCGAAACGAACAGCTCTAATTAC
ATTGTTAAGTGAAATTACGCCTAATTCGTCTAAGTACAACATAACCAACTGTTTAAACCTAATTAAATAA
GTCGACCCAGAAGCTGTCAGAGATGTCGTCCAGACTTGGAAGTTCAGGTAAGCTTTGTGGAGATGCAACG
CTCTCCGTAAGTTGTGGTTGAATCGGATCTGGACGTGGTATATACGCGTCCTGGTGTATAGCAGATCCTC
TACTCCGTATATCTTGAAATATAGGGGATTTATTATCTCCCAGATATACACGCCATTCTCTGCCTGACGT
GCAGTGATGATTTCCCCTGTGCGTGAATCCATGACCGGTGCAGCCTATGTGGAAGTATATGGTGCACCCA
CAGTTTAGATCAATGCGTCGTCGTCTAATCGCCCTCCTCTTGGCTTGCCTGTGTGCCTTCTTGATAGAGG
GGGGCGTCGAGAGTGATGAAGATAACATTCTTGAGAGTCCAATGTTTGAGCGACGCATTTTCCGCTTTAT
CCAGGAAATCTTTATAGCTGGATCCCTCGCCTGGATTGCAAAGCACGATTGAAGGGATCCCTCCTTTAAT
TTGAACTGGTTTCCCGTACTTGCAATTTGACTGCCAGTCTTTTTGGGCCCCAAGAAGCTCTTTCCAATGC
TTTAGCTTTAGGTATTGCGGTGCTACGTCATCAATGACGTTATAGGCAACATTATTCGAGTACACTCGAT
TATTGAAGTCCAGGTGTCCACTGAGGTAATTATGTGGGCCTAAAGCACGAGCCCACATCGTCTTGCCCGT
TCTAGAATCACCTTCCACTATGAGACTAACTGGTCTTACAGGCCGCGCAGCGGGACCCATTCCAAAATAA
TCATCCGCCCATTCTTGCATCTGTTCAGGAACGTTAGTGAAAGAGGAAAGTGGAAATGGAGGGACCCATT
GTTCAGGCGCCTTTTTGAAAAGGCGTTCCAAGTTCGCTGTAATGTTATGGTAACTCACGATGAACGCCCT
TGGATCTCCGGCCCGGATAATTGCAAGAGCTTCCGCCAAACTAGGTGCATTGATGGCGTTATAATAGACG
TCGTCTTTATTCTTCTTTGTACCCCCAGGCACTTTGAACTGTCCGGATTCACAACAATCGCCGTCTTTGG
TGATGTAATTCTTGACGGCGTTGGCGTCTTTGGCTGCTTGTATGTTTGGGTGAAAATTGGTCGACCTTCT
GGGGTGAGTAAGGTCGAAAAATCTCTTATTCTTGATGTTGGACTTTCCAGAGAGTTGGATGAGACAGTGA
AGGTGTGGGAATCCGTCCGAGTGCTCCTCTCTGGCAACTCGAATATATGTTGGTTTGACGACTGACCATG
ATAAGGTTTGAAGCATTTGAAGAGCTTCATTTTTTGGGATATCGCACTTGGGATAGGTTAAGAAAATATG
TCTGGCTTGTAAACGAAAAGAATCGGGGTTTCTAGGCATTTTTTAAATAGTGACCCAGGACTCAAAAACT
AGCTCTCAACTTCTCTCATATGTTGTGGAGTCTGGAGTCCTTTATATATGTTTACGCTATAGAAGGCATT
TGGGGACTCTCCCGGGCCCACCATAGGACTCCATACCGCGGCCATCTATATAATATTACTGATGGCCGCG
CGGATTTTGGAGCCCCCTTTTGTCGTTAGCGCGACCTTTAATTCAAATTAAAGGTTGCTTTTTTCTATCG
TCCAATCATTTTGCGCCTGACTAGCCTAGATATTAGCAACAACTTCGCGACTAAGTTGTTGACCGTCAAG
TATAAATTAATGGGCTTATGGCCCAATGGGTATAGAGCAAAATGCCCAAGCGTGATGCCCCGTGGCGCTT
ATTAGCGGGTACGTCTAAGGTAAGTCGAAATGCCAACTACTCTCCCTTGAGAGTATTGGGCCCTAAAGTT
AATAAGGGACCTCGAGGGGGGGCCCGGTACCCGGGGATCCTCTAGAGTCGACCTGCAGGCATGCAAGCTT
GGCACTGGCCGTCGTTTTACAACGTCGTGACTGGGAAAACCCTGGCGTTACCCAACTTAATCGCCTTGCA
GCACATCCCCCTTTCGCCAGCTGGCGTAATAGCGAAGAGGCCCGCACCGATCGCCCTTCCCAACAGTTGC
GCAGCCTGAATGGCGAATGCTAGAGCAGCTTGAGCTTGGATCAGATTGTCGTTTCCCGCCTTCAGTTTAA
ACTATCAGTGTTTGACAGGATATATTGGCGGGTAAACCTAAGAGAAAAGAGCGTTTATTAGAATAATCGG
ATATTTAAAAGGGCGTGAAAAGGTTTATCCGTTCGTCCATTTGTATGTGCATGCCAACCACAGGGTTCCC
CTCGGGATCAAAGTACTTTGATCCAACCCCTCCGCTGCTATAGTGCAGTCGGCTTCTGACGTTCAGTGCA
GCCGTCTTCTGAAAACGACATGTCGCACAAGTCCTAAGTTACGCGACAGGCTGCCGCCCTGCCCTTTTCC
TGGCGTTTTCTTGTCGCGTGTTTTAGTCGCATAAAGTAGAATACTTGCGACTAGAACCGGAGACATTACG
CCATGAACAAGAGCGCCGCCGCTGGCCTGCTGGGCTATGCCCGCGTCAGCACCGACGACCAGGACTTGAC
CAACCAACGGGCCGAACTGCACGCGGCCGGCTGCACCAAGCTGTTTTCCGAGAAGATCACCGGCACCAGG
CGCGACCGCCCGGAGCTGGCCAGGATGCTTGACCACCTACGCCCTGGCGACGTTGTGACAGTGACCAGGC
TAGACCGCCTGGCCCGCAGCACCCGCGACCTACTGGACATTGCCGAGCGCATCCAGGAGGCCGGCGCGGG
CCTGCGTAGCCTGGCAGAGCCGTGGGCCGACACCACCACGCCGGCCGGCCGCATGGTGTTGACCGTGTTC
GCCGGCATTGCCGAGTTCGAGCGTTCCCTAATCATCGACCGCACCCGGAGCGGGCGCGAGGCCGCCAAGG
CCCGAGGCGTGAAGTTTGGCCCCCGCCCTACCCTCACCCCGGCACAGATCGCGCACGCCCGCGAGCTGAT
CGACCAGGAAGGCCGCACCGTGAAAGAGGCGGCTGCACTGCTTGGCGTGCATCGCTCGACCCTGTACCGC
GCACTTGAGCGCAGCGAGGAAGTGACGCCCACCGAGGCCAGGCGGCGCGGTGCCTTCCGTGAGGACGCAT
TGACCGAGGCCGACGCCCTGGCGGCCGCCGAGAATGAACGCCAAGAGGAACAAGCATGAAACCGCACCAG
GACGGCCAGGACGAACCGTTTTTCATTACCGAAGAGATCGAGGCGGAGATGATCGCGGCCGGGTACGTGT
TCGAGCCGCCCGCGCACGTCTCAACCGTGCGGCTGCATGAAATCCTGGCCGGTTTGTCTGATGCCAAGCT
GGCGGCCTGGCCGGCCAGCTTGGCCGCTGAAGAAACCGAGCGCCGCCGTCTAAAAAGGTGATGTGTATTT
GAGTAAAACAGCTTGCGTCATGCGGTCGCTGCGTATATGATGCGATGAGTAAATAAACAAATACGCAAGG
GGAACGCATGAAGGTTATCGCTGTACTTAACCAGAAAGGCGGGTCAGGCAAGACGACCATCGCAACCCAT
CTAGCCCGCGCCCTGCAACTCGCCGGGGCCGATGTTCTGTTAGTCGATTCCGATCCCCAGGGCAGTGCCC
GCGATTGGGCGGCCGTGCGGGAAGATCAACCGCTAACCGTTGTCGGCATCGACCGCCCGACGATTGACCG
CGACGTGAAGGCCATCGGCCGGCGCGACTTCGTAGTGATCGACGGAGCGCCCCAGGCGGCGGACTTGGCT
GTGTCCGCGATCAAGGCAGCCGACTTCGTGCTGATTCCGGTGCAGCCAAGCCCTTACGACATATGGGCCA
CCGCCGACCTGGTGGAGCTGGTTAAGCAGCGCATTGAGGTCACGGATGGAAGGCTACAAGCGGCCTTTGT
CGTGTCGCGGGCGATCAAAGGCACGCGCATCGGCGGTGAGGTTGCCGAGGCGCTGGCCGGGTACGAGCTG
CCCATTCTTGAGTCCCGTATCACGCAGCGCGTGAGCTACCCAGGCACTGCCGCCGCCGGCACAACCGTTC
TTGAATCAGAACCCGAGGGCGACGCTGCCCGCGAGGTCCAGGCGCTGGCCGCTGAAATTAAATCAAAACT
CATTTGAGTTAATGAGGTAAAGAGAAAATGAGCAAAAGCACAAACACGCTAAGTGCCGGCCGTCCGAGCG
CACGCAGCAGCAAGGCTGCAACGTTGGCCAGCCTGGCAGACACGCCAGCCATGAAGCGGGTCAACTTTCA
GTTGCCGGCGGAGGATCACACCAAGCTGAAGATGTACGCGGTACGCCAAGGCAAGACCATTACCGAGCTG
CTATCTGAATACATCGCGCAGCTACCAGAGTAAATGAGCAAATGAATAAATGAGTAGATGAATTTTAGCG
GCTAAAGGAGGCGGCATGGAAAATCAAGAACAACCAGGCACCGACGCCGTGGAATGCCCCATGTGTGGAG
GAACGGGCGGTTGGCCAGGCGTAAGCGGCTGGGTTGCCTGCCGGCCCTGCAATGGCACTGGAACCCCCAA
GCCCGAGGAATCGGCGTGAGCGGTCGCAAACCATCCGGCCCGGTACAAATCGGCGCGGCGCTGGGTGATG
ACCTGGTGGAGAAGTTGAAGGCCGCGCAGGCCGCCCAGCGGCAACGCATCGAGGCAGAAGCACGCCCCGG
TGAATCGTGGCAAGCGGCCGCTGATCGAATCCGCAAAGAATCCCGGCAACCGCCGGCAGCCGGTGCGCCG
TCGATTAGGAAGCCGCCCAAGGGCGACGAGCAACCAGATTTTTTCGTTCCGATGCTCTATGACGTGGGCA
CCCGCGATAGTCGCAGCATCATGGACGTGGCCGTTTTCCGTCTGTCGAAGCGTGACCGACGAGCTGGCGA
GGTGATCCGCTACGAGCTTCCAGACGGGCACGTAGAGGTTTCCGCAGGGCCGGCCGGCATGGCCAGTGTG
TGGGATTACGACCTGGTACTGATGGCGGTTTCCCATCTAACCGAATCCATGAACCGATACCGGGAAGGGA
AGGGAGACAAGCCCGGCCGCGTGTTCCGTCCACACGTTGCGGACGTACTCAAGTTCTGCCGGCGAGCCGA
TGGCGGAAAGCAGAAAGACGACCTGGTAGAAACCTGCATTCGGTTAAACACCACGCACGTTGCCATGCAG
CGTACGAAGAAGGCCAAGAACGGCCGCCTGGTGACGGTATCCGAGGGTGAAGCCTTGATTAGCCGCTACA
AGATCGTAAAGAGCGAAACCGGGCGGCCGGAGTACATCGAGATCGAGCTAGCTGATTGGATGTACCGCGA
GATCACAGAAGGCAAGAACCCGGACGTGCTGACGGTTCACCCCGATTACTTTTTGATCGATCCCGGCATC
GGCCGTTTTCTCTACCGCCTGGCACGCCGCGCCGCAGGCAAGGCAGAAGCCAGATGGTTGTTCAAGACGA
TCTACGAACGCAGTGGCAGCGCCGGAGAGTTCAAGAAGTTCTGTTTCACCGTGCGCAAGCTGATCGGGTC
AAATGACCTGCCGGAGTACGATTTGAAGGAGGAGGCGGGGCAGGCTGGCCCGATCCTAGTCATGCGCTAC
CGCAACCTGATCGAGGGCGAAGCATCCGCCGGTTCCTAATGTACGGAGCAGATGCTAGGGCAAATTGCCC
TAGCAGGGGAAAAAGGTCGAAAAGGTGTCTTTCCTGTGGATAGCACGTACATTGGGAACCCAAAGCCGTA
CATTGGGAACCGGAACCCGTACATTGGGAACCCAAAGCCGTACATTGGGAACCGGTCACACATGTAAGTG
ACTGATATAAAAGAGAAAAAAGGCGATTTTTCCGCCTAAAACTCTTTAAAACTTATTAAAACTCTTAAAA
CCCGCCTGGCCTGTGCATAACTGTCTGGCCAGCGCACAGCCGAAGAGCTGCAAAAAGCGCCTACCCTTCG
GTCGCTGCGCTCCCTACGCCCCGCCGCTTCGCGTCGGCCTATCGCGGCCGCTGGCCGCTCAAAAATGGCT
GGCCTACGGCCAGGCAATCTACCAGGGCGCGGACAAGCCGCGCCGTCGCCACTCGACCGCCGGCGCCCAC
ATCAAGGCACCCTGCCTCGCGCGTTTCGGTGATGACGGTGAAAACCTCTGACACATGCAGCTCCCGGAGA
CGGTCACAGCTTGTCTGTAAGCGGATGCCGGGAGCAGACAAGCCCGTCAGGGCGCGTCAGCGGGTGTTGG
CGGGTGTCGGGGCGCAGCCATGACCCAGTCACGTAGCGATAGCGGAGTGTATACTGGCTTAACTATGCGG
CATCAGAGCAGATTGTACTGAGAGTGCACCATATGCGGTGTGAAATACCGCACAGATGCGTAAGGAGAAA
ATACCGCATCAGGCGCTCTTCCGCTTCCTCGCTCACTGACTCGCTGCGCTCGGTCGTTCGGCTGCGGCGA
GCGGTATCAGCTCACTCAAAGGCGGTAATACGGTTATCCACAGAATCAGGGGATAACGCAGGAAAGAACA
TGTGAGCAAAAGGCCAGCAAAAGGCCAGGAACCGTAAAAAGGCCGCGTTGCTGGCGTTTTTCCATAGGCT
CCGCCCCCCTGACGAGCATCACAAAAATCGACGCTCAAGTCAGAGGTGGCGAAACCCGACAGGACTATAA
AGATACCAGGCGTTTCCCCCTGGAAGCTCCCTCGTGCGCTCTCCTGTTCCGACCCTGCCGCTTACCGGAT
ACCTGTCCGCCTTTCTCCCTTCGGGAAGCGTGGCGCTTTCTCATAGCTCACGCTGTAGGTATCTCAGTTC
GGTGTAGGTCGTTCGCTCCAAGCTGGGCTGTGTGCACGAACCCCCCGTTCAGCCCGACCGCTGCGCCTTA
TCCGGTAACTATCGTCTTGAGTCCAACCCGGTAAGACACGACTTATCGCCACTGGCAGCAGCCACTGGTA
ACAGGATTAGCAGAGCGAGGTATGTAGGCGGTGCTACAGAGTTCTTGAAGTGGTGGCCTAACTACGGCTA
CACTAGAAGGACAGTATTTGGTATCTGCGCTCTGCTGAAGCCAGTTACCTTCGGAAAAAGAGTTGGTAGC
TCTTGATCCGGCAAACAAACCACCGCTGGTAGCGGTGGTTTTTTTGTTTGCAAGCAGCAGATTACGCGCA
GAAAAAAAGGATCTCAAGAAGATCCTTTGATCTTTTCTACGGGGTCTGACGCTCAGTGGAACGAAAACTC
ACGTTAAGGGATTTTGGTCATGCATTCTAGGTACTAAAACAATTCATCCAGTAAAATATAATATTTTATT
TTCTCCCAATCAGGCTTGATCCCCAGTAAGTCAAAAAATAGCTCGACATACTGTTCTTCCCCGATATCCT
CCCTGATCGACCGGACGCAGAAGGCAATGTCATACCACTTGTCCGCCCTGCCGCTTCTCCCAAGATCAAT
AAAGCCACTTACTTTGCCATCTTTCACAAAGATGTTGCTGTCTCCCAGGTCGCCGTGGGAAAAGACAAGT
TCCTCTTCGGGCTTTTCCGTCTTTAAAAAATCATACAGCTCGCGCGGATCTTTAAATGGAGTGTCTTCTT
CCCAGTTTTCGCAATCCACATCGGCCAGATCGTTATTCAGTAAGTAATCCAATTCGGCTAAGCGGCTGTC
TAAGCTATTCGTATAGGGACAATCCGATATGTCGATGGAGTGAAAGAGCCTGATGCACTCCGCATACAGC
TCGATAATCTTTTCAGGGCTTTGTTCATCTTCATACTCTTCCGAGCAAAGGACGCCATCGGCCTCACTCA
TGAGCAGATTGCTCCAGCCATCATGCCGTTCAAAGTGCAGGACCTTTGGAACAGGCAGCTTTCCTTCCAG
CCATAGCATCATGTCCTTTTCCCGTTCCACATCATAGGTGGTCCCTTTATACCGGCTGTCCGTCATTTTT
AAATATAGGTTTTCATTTTCTCCCACCAGCTTATATACCTTAGCAGGAGACATTCCTTCCGTATCTTTTA
CGCAGCGGTATTTTTCGATCAGTTTTTTCAATTCCGGTGATATTCTCATTTTAGCCATTTATTATTTCCT
TCCTCTTTTCTACAGTATTTAAAGATACCCCAAGAAGCTAATTATAACAAGACGAACTCCAATTCACTGT
TCCTTGCATTCTAAAACCTTAAATACCAGAAAACAGCTTTTTCAAAGTTGTTTTCAAAGTTGGCGTATAA
CATAGTATCGACGGAGCCGATTTTGAAACCGCGGTGATCACAGGCAGCAACGCTCTGTCATCGTTACAAT
CAACATGCTACCCTCCGCGAGATCATCCGTGTTTCAAACCCGGCAGCTTAGTTGCCGTTCTTCCGAATAG
CATCGGTAACATGAGCAAAGTCTGCCGCCTTACAACGGCTCTCCCGCTGACGCCGTCCCGGACTGATGGG
CTGCCTGTATCGAGTGGTGATTTTGTGCCGAGCTGCCGGTCGGGGAGCTGTTGGCTGGCTGGTGGCAGGA
TATATTGTGGTGTAAACAAATTGACGCTTAGACAACTTAATAACACATTGCGGACGTTTTTAATGTACTG
AATTAACGCCGAATTAATTCGGGGATAGCCCTTTGGTCTTCTGAGACTGTATCTTTGATATTCTTGGAGT
AGACGAGAGTGTCGTGCTCCACCATGTTGGCAAGCTGCTCTAGCCAATACGCAAACCGCCTCTCCCCGCG
CGTTGGCCGATTCATTAATGCAGCTGGCACGACAGGTTTCCCGACTGGAAAGCGGGCAGTGAGCGCAACG
CAATTAATGTGAGTTAGCTCACTCATTAGGCACCCCAGGCTTTACACTTTATGCTTCCGGCTCGTATGTT
GTGTGGAATTGTGAGCGGATAACAATTTCACACAGGAAACAGCTATGACATGATTACG
